Addgene plasmid #237629: pET22b_msfGFP_stag
Purpose: For expression of msfGFP_stag in Ecoli
Depositing lab: Denes Hnisz. Depositing organization: Max Planck Institute for Molecular Genetics. Publication: Probing condensate microenvironments with a micropeptide killswitch. Zhang Y, Stoppelkamp I, Fernandez-Pernas P, Allram M, Charman M, Magalhaes AP, Piedavent-Salomon M, Sommer G, Sung YC, Meyer K, Grams N, Halko E, Dongre S, Meierhofer D, Malszycki M, Ilik IA, Aktas T, Kraushar ML, Vastenhouw N, Weitzman MD, Grebien F, Niskanen H, Hnisz D. Nature. 2025 Jun 4. doi: 10.1038/s41586-025-09141-5. PubMed 40468084.
Backbone
  Vector backbone: pET22b
  Vector type: Bacterial Expression
Growth in bacteria
  Bacterial resistance: Ampicillin, 100 μg/mL
  Growth temperature: 37°C
  Growth strain: DH5alpha
  Copy number: High Copy
Gene/Insert
  Gene/Insert name: stag
  Species: H. sapiens (human)
  Tag / fusion protein: msfGFP (N terminal on insert)
  Cloning method: Gibson Cloning
Terms and licenses: Academic/Nonprofit Terms; Industry Terms: Not Available to Industry
How to cite: pET22b_msfGFP_stag was a gift from Denes Hnisz (Addgene plasmid # 237629 ; http://n2t.net/addgene:237629 ; RRID:Addgene_237629)
