[The description below was written by a language model from this plasmid's Addgene catalogue record and pLannotate feature annotations shown in this document.]
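Description:
pET22b_msfGFP_stag is a bacterial expression plasmid built on the pET22b backbone for producing an msfGFP fusion protein in E. coli. It is propagated through a ColE1/pMB1-type origin and selected with ampicillin via the β-lactamase gene. The catalogue lists it as high copy, although the annotated backbone retains the rop gene and the bom mobility region typical of pBR322-derived pET vectors. An f1 origin is also present, along with remnants of the tetracycline resistance gene that are backbone leftovers rather than functional markers.

Expression follows the standard pET arrangement. A T7 promoter with an adjacent lac operator and the strong T7 gene 10 ribosome binding site drive the open reading frame, a plasmid-borne lacI gene supplies repressor, and a T7 terminator closes the unit. Transcription therefore requires a host that provides T7 RNA polymerase and is inducible with IPTG.

The annotated coding region starts with a short stretch matching a His-containing tag fragment, followed by a partial S-Tag match (the RNase A-derived affinity and epitope tag). Next comes a GFP-family coding sequence of about 714 nt that the annotation software matched to SiriusGFP and that corresponds to the msfGFP named in the record. A further His-tag fragment lies downstream. The catalogue describes the insert as "stag" of human origin with msfGFP at its N terminus, whereas the feature table places the S-Tag match upstream of the GFP, so the exact order and identity of the "stag" element cannot be settled from the record alone.

The associated publication concerns probing biomolecular condensate microenvironments. The plasmid's stated use is recombinant production of the msfGFP_stag protein, and the His sequences are presumably there for affinity purification.
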