Features (pLannotate 1.2.2; 21 found; start..end, strand, type, name):
     12..440     +  rep_origin     f1 ori (sequence partly withheld): f1 bacteriophage origin of replication; arrow indicates direction of (+) strand synthesis
    493..597     +  promoter       AmpR promoter: bla
    598..1458    +  CDS            AmpR: β-lactamase; bla; confers resistance to ampicillin, carbenicillin, and related antibiotics
   1629..2217    +  rep_origin     ori: high-copy-number ColE1/pMB1/pBR322/pUC origin of replication
   2403..2542    -  misc_feature   bom: basis of mobility region from pBR322
   2644..2835    -  CDS            rop: Rop protein, which maintains plasmids at low copy number; rop
   2852..3232    +  CDS            YPB1_ECOLX: Protein predicted: Swiss-Prot protein existence level 4. From Escherichia coli.
   3304..3595    -  CDS            TcR (fragment): tetracycline efflux protein; tet; confers resistance to tetracycline
   3610..3631    -  protein_bind   CAP binding site: CAP binding activates transcription in the presence of cAMP. E. coli catabolite activator protein
   3644..4726    -  CDS            lacI: lac repressor; lacI; The lac repressor binds to the lac operator to inhibit transcription in E. coli. This inhibition can be relieved by adding lactose or isopropyl-β-D-thiogalactopyranoside (IPTG).
   4727..4804    -  promoter       lacI promoter: lacI
   4812..5091    -  CDS            TcR (fragment): tetracycline efflux protein; tet; confers resistance to tetracycline
   5113..5131    +  promoter       T7 promoter: promoter for bacteriophage T7 RNA polymerase
   5132..5156    +  protein_bind   lac operator: The lac repressor binds to the lac operator to inhibit transcription in E. coli. This inhibition can be relieved by adding lactose or isopropyl-β-D-thiogalactopyranoside (IPTG). lac repressor encoded by lacI
   5171..5193    +  RBS            RBS: efficient ribosome binding site from bacteriophage T7 gene 10 (Olins and Rangwala, 1989)
   5201..5219    +  CDS            capTEV™ (fragment): composite tag for in vivo biotinylation, TEV protease cleavage, and 6xHis tagging
   5221..5262    +  CDS            S-Tag (fragment): affinity and epitope tag derived from pancreatic ribonuclease A
   5265..5978    +  CDS            SiriusGFP: enhanced GFP (EGFP) derivative that exhibits robust folding and enhanced photostability (Zhong et al., 2019) mammalian codon-optimized
   6017..6034    +  CDS            9xHis (fragment): 9xHis affinity tag
   6044..6093    +  CDS            SET1 (fragment): solubility-enhancement tag derived from T7 phage gene 10B
   6101..6148    +  terminator     T7 terminator: transcription terminator for bacteriophage T7 RNA polymerase
>Addgene plasmid #237629 | pET22b_msfGFP_stag | addgene full sequence | sequence record 471722 | Addgene NGS Result
TGGCGAATGGG
[124 nt withheld, positions 12-135]
C
[91 nt withheld, positions 137-227]
A
[49 nt withheld, positions 229-277]
CCTTTGACGTTGGAGTCCACGTTCTTT
[37 nt withheld, positions 305-341]
ACCCTATCTCGGTCTATTCTTTTGATTTATAAGGGATTTTGCCGATTTCGGCCTATTGGTTAAAAAATGA
GCTGATTTAACAAAAATTTAACGCGAATTTTAACAAAATATTAACGCTTACAATTTAGGTGGCACTTTTC
GGGGAAATGTGCGCGGAACCCCTATTTGTTTATTTTTCTAAATACATTCAAATATGTATCCGCTCATGAG
ACAATAACCCTGATAAATGCTTCAATAATATTGAAAAAGGAAGAGTATGAGTATTCAACATTTCCGTGTC
GCCCTTATTCCCTTTTTTGCGGCATTTTGCCTTCCTGTTTTTGCTCACCCAGAAACGCTGGTGAAAGTAA
AAGATGCTGAAGATCAGTTGGGTGCACGAGTGGGTTACATCGAACTGGATCTCAACAGCGGTAAGATCCT
TGAGAGTTTTCGCCCCGAAGAACGTTTTCCAATGATGAGCACTTTTAAAGTTCTGCTATGTGGCGCGGTA
TTATCCCGTATTGACGCCGGGCAAGAGCAACTCGGTCGCCGCATACACTATTCTCAGAATGACTTGGTTG
AGTACTCACCAGTCACAGAAAAGCATCTTACGGATGGCATGACAGTAAGAGAATTATGCAGTGCTGCCAT
AACCATGAGTGATAACACTGCGGCCAACTTACTTCTGACAACGATCGGAGGACCGAAGGAGCTAACCGCT
TTTTTGCACAACATGGGGGATCATGTAACTCGCCTTGATCGTTGGGAACCGGAGCTGAATGAAGCCATAC
CAAACGACGAGCGTGACACCACGATGCCTGCAGCAATGGCAACAACGTTGCGCAAACTATTAACTGGCGA
ACTACTTACTCTAGCTTCCCGGCAACAATTAATAGACTGGATGGAGGCGGATAAAGTTGCAGGACCACTT
CTGCGCTCGGCCCTTCCGGCTGGCTGGTTTATTGCTGATAAATCTGGAGCCGGTGAGCGTGGGTCTCGCG
GTATCATTGCAGCACTGGGGCCAGATGGTAAGCCCTCCCGTATCGTAGTTATCTACACGACGGGGAGTCA
GGCAACTATGGATGAACGAAATAGACAGATCGCTGAGATAGGTGCCTCACTGATTAAGCATTGGTAACTG
TCAGACCAAGTTTACTCATATATACTTTAGATTGATTTAAAACTTCATTTTTAATTTAAAAGGATCTAGG
TGAAGATCCTTTTTGATAATCTCATGACCAAAATCCCTTAACGTGAGTTTTCGTTCCACTGAGCGTCAGA
CCCCGTAGAAAAGATCAAAGGATCTTCTTGAGATCCTTTTTTTCTGCGCGTAATCTGCTGCTTGCAAACA
AAAAAACCACCGCTACCAGCGGTGGTTTGTTTGCCGGATCAAGAGCTACCAACTCTTTTTCCGAAGGTAA
CTGGCTTCAGCAGAGCGCAGATACCAAATACTGTCCTTCTAGTGTAGCCGTAGTTAGGCCACCACTTCAA
GAACTCTGTAGCACCGCCTACATACCTCGCTCTGCTAATCCTGTTACCAGTGGCTGCTGCCAGTGGCGAT
AAGTCGTGTCTTACCGGGTTGGACTCAAGACGATAGTTACCGGATAAGGCGCAGCGGTCGGGCTGAACGG
GGGGTTCGTGCACACAGCCCAGCTTGGAGCGAACGACCTACACCGAACTGAGATACCTACAGCGTGAGCT
ATGAGAAAGCGCCACGCTTCCCGAAGGGAGAAAGGCGGACAGGTATCCGGTAAGCGGCAGGGTCGGAACA
GGAGAGCGCACGAGGGAGCTTCCAGGGGGAAACGCCTGGTATCTTTATAGTCCTGTCGGGTTTCGCCACC
TCTGACTTGAGCGTCGATTTTTGTGATGCTCGTCAGGGGGGCGGAGCCTATGGAAAAACGCCAGCAACGC
GGCCTTTTTACGGTTCCTGGCCTTTTGCTGGCCTTTTGCTCACATGTTCTTTCCTGCGTTATCCCCTGAT
TCTGTGGATAACCGTATTACCGCCTTTGAGTGAGCTGATACCGCTCGCCGCAGCCGAACGACCGAGCGCA
GCGAGTCAGTGAGCGAGGAAGCGGAAGAGCGCCTGATGCGGTATTTTCTCCTTACGCATCTGTGCGGTAT
TTCACACCGCAATGGTGCACTCTCAGTACAATCTGCTCTGATGCCGCATAGTTAAGCCAGTATACACTCC
GCTATCGCTACGTGACTGGGTCATGGCTGCGCCCCGACACCCGCCAACACCCGCTGACGCGCCCTGACGG
GCTTGTCTGCTCCCGGCATCCGCTTACAGACAAGCTGTGACCGTCTCCGGGAGCTGCATGTGTCAGAGGT
TTTCACCGTCATCACCGAAACGCGCGAGGCAGCTGCGGTAAAGCTCATCAGCGTGGTCGTGAAGCGATTC
ACAGATGTCTGCCTGTTCATCCGCGTCCAGCTCGTTGAGTTTCTCCAGAAGCGTTAATGTCTGGCTTCTG
ATAAAGCGGGCCATGTTAAGGGCGGTTTTTTCCTGTTTGGTCACTGATGCCTCCGTGTAAGGGGGATTTC
TGTTCATGGGGGTAATGATACCGATGAAACGAGAGAGGATGCTCACGATACGGGTTACTGATGATGAACA
TGCCCGGTTACTGGAACGTTGTGAGGGTAAACAACTGGCGGTATGGATGCGGCGGGACCAGAGAAAAATC
ACTCAGGGTCAATGCCAGCGCTTCGTTAATACAGATGTAGGTGTTCCACAGGGTAGCCAGCAGCATCCTG
CGATGCAGATCCGGAACATAATGGTGCAGGGCGCTGACTTCCGCGTTTCCAGACTTTACGAAACACGGAA
ACCGAAGACCATTCATGTTGTTGCTCAGGTCGCAGACGTTTTGCAGCAGCAGTCGCTTCACGTTCGCTCG
CGTATCGGTGATTCATTCTGCTAACCAGTAAGGCAACCCCGCCAGCCTAGCCGGGTCCTCAACGACAGGA
GCACGATCATGCGCACCCGTGGGGCCGCCATGCCGGCGATAATGGCCTGCTTCTCGCCGAAACGTTTGGT
GGCGGGACCAGTGACGAAGGCTTGAGCGAGGGCGTGCAAGATTCCGAATACCGCAAGCGACAGGCCGATC
ATCGTCGCGCTCCAGCGAAAGCGGTCCTCGCCGAAAATGACCCAGAGCGCTGCCGGCACCTGTCCTACGA
GTTGCATGATAAAGAAGACAGTCATAAGTGCGGCGACGATAGTCATGCCCCGCGCCCACCGGAAGGAGCT
GACTGGGTTGAAGGCTCTCAAGGGCATCGGTCGAGATCCCGGTGCCTAATGAGTGAGCTAACTTACATTA
ATTGCGTTGCGCTCACTGCCCGCTTTCCAGTCGGGAAACCTGTCGTGCCAGCTGCATTAATGAATCGGCC
AACGCGCGGGGAGAGGCGGTTTGCGTATTGGGCGCCAGGGTGGTTTTTCTTTTCACCAGTGAGACGGGCA
ACAGCTGATTGCCCTTCACCGCCTGGCCCTGAGAGAGTTGCAGCAAGCGGTCCACGCTGGTTTGCCCCAG
CAGGCGAAAATCCTGTTTGATGGTGGTTAACGGCGGGATATAACATGAGCTGTCTTCGGTATCGTCGTAT
CCCACTACCGAGATATCCGCACCAACGCGCAGCCCGGACTCGGTAATGGCGCGCATTGCGCCCAGCGCCA
TCTGATCGTTGGCAACCAGCATCGCAGTGGGAACGATGCCCTCATTCAGCATTTGCATGGTTTGTTGAAA
ACCGGACATGGCACTCCAGTCGCCTTCCCGTTCCGCTATCGGCTGAATTTGATTGCGAGTGAGATATTTA
TGCCAGCCAGCCAGACGCAGACGCGCCGAGACAGAACTTAATGGGCCCGCTAACAGCGCGATTTGCTGGT
GACCCAATGCGACCAGATGCTCCACGCCCAGTCGCGTACCGTCTTCATGGGAGAAAATAATACTGTTGAT
GGGTGTCTGGTCAGAGACATCAAGAAATAACGCCGGAACATTAGTGCAGGCAGCTTCCACAGCAATGGCA
TCCTGGTCATCCAGCGGATAGTTAATGATCAGCCCACTGACGCGTTGCGCGAGAAGATTGTGCACCGCCG
CTTTACAGGCTTCGACGCCGCTTCGTTCTACCATCGACACCACCACGCTGGCACCCAGTTGATCGGCGCG
AGATTTAATCGCCGCGACAATTTGCGACGGCGCGTGCAGGGCCAGACTGGAGGTGGCAACGCCAATCAGC
AACGACTGTTTGCCCGCCAGTTGTTGTGCCACGCGGTTGGGAATGTAATTCAGCTCCGCCATCGCCGCTT
CCACTTTTTCCCGCGTTTTCGCAGAAACGTGGCTGGCCTGGTTCACCACGCGGGAAACGGTCTGATAAGA
GACACCGGCATACTCTGCGACATCGTATAACGTTACTGGTTTCACATTCACCACCCTGAATTGACTCTCT
TCCGGGCGCTATCATGCCATACCGCGAAAGGTTTTGCGCCATTCGATGGTGTCCGGGATCTCGACGCTCT
CCCTTATGCGACTCCTGCATTAGGAAGCAGCCCAGTAGTAGGTTGAGGCCGTTGAGCACCGCCGCCGCAA
GGAATGGTGCATGCAAGGAGATGGCGCCCAACAGTCCCCCGGCCACGGGGCCTGCCACCATACCCACGCC
GAAACAAGCGCTCATGAGCCCGAAGTGGCGAGCCCGATCTTCCCCATCGGTGATGTCGGCGATATAGGCG
CCAGCAACCGCACCTGTGGCGCCGGTGATGCCGGCCACGATGCGTCCGGCGTAGAGGATCGAGATCTCGA
TCCCGCGAAATTAATACGACTCACTATAGGGGAATTGTGAGCGGATAACAATTCCCCTCTAGAAATAATT
TTGTTTAACTTTAAGAAGGAGATATACAATGCATCATCATCATCATCACAAAGAAACCGCTGCTGCGAAA
TTTGAACGCCAGCACATGGACTCGGTGAGCAAGGGCGAGGAGCTGTTCACCGGGGTGGTGCCCATCCTGG
TCGAGCTGGACGGCGACGTAAACGGCCACAAGTTCAGCGTGCGCGGCGAGGGCGAGGGCGATGCCACCAA
CGGCAAGCTGACCCTGAAGTTCATCTGCACCACCGGCAAGCTGCCCGTGCCCTGGCCCACCCTCGTGACC
ACCCTGACCTACGGCGTGCAGTGCTTCAGCCGCTACCCCGACCACATGAAGCAGCACGACTTCTTCAAGT
CCGCCATGCCCGAAGGCTACGTCCAGGAGCGCACCATCTCCTTCAAGGACGACGGCACCTACAAGACCCG
CGCCGAGGTGAAGTTCGAGGGCGACACCCTGGTGAACCGCATCGAGCTGAAGGGCATCGACTTCAAGGAG
GACGGCAACATCCTGGGGCACAAGCTGGAGTACAACTTCAACAGCCACAACGTCTATATCACGGCCGACA
AGCAGAAGAACGGCATCAAGGCGAACTTCAAGATCCGCCACAACGTCGAGGACGGCAGCGTGCAGCTCGC
CGACCACTACCAGCAGAACACCCCCATCGGCGACGGCCCCGTGCTGCTGCCCGACAACCACTACCTGAGC
ACCCAGTCCAAGCTGAGCAAAGACCCCAACGAGAAGCGCGATCACATGGTCCTGCTGGAGTTCGTGACCG
CCGCCGGGATCACTCTCGGCATGGACGAGCTGTACAAAGGAGGAGGCGGATCCGGAGGCGGAGGATCCTG
AAAGGCACCACCACCACCACCACTGAGATCCGGCTGCTAACAAAGCCCGAAAGGAAGCTGAGTTGGCTGC
TGCCACCGCTGAGCAATAACTAGCATAACCCCTTGGGGCCTCTAAACGGGTCTTGAGGGGTTTTTTGCTG
AAAGGAGGAACTATATCCGGAT
